>Addgene plasmid #146051 | pAc5.1B-EGFP-DmTral-LSm-R21EF44A-V5His6_C | depositor full sequence | sequence record 288496 | Full Sequence
CTTCAAGGAATTAATTCTATATTCTAAAAACACAAATGATACTTCTAAAAAAAATCATGAATGGCATCAA
CTCTGAATCAAATCTTTGCAGATGCACCTACTTCTCATTTCCACTGTCACATCATTTTTCCAGATCTCGC
TGCCTGTTATGTGGCCCACAAACCAAGACACGTTTTATGGCCATTAAAGCTGGCTGATCGTCGCCAAACA
CCAAATACATATCAATATGTACATTCGAGAAAGAAGCGATCAAAGAAGCGTCTTCGGGCGAGTAGGAGAA
TGCGGAGGAGAAGGAGAACGAGCTGATCTAGTATCTCTCCACAATCCAATGCCAACTGACCAACTGGCCA
TATTCGGAGCAATTTGAAGCCAATTTCCATCGCCTGGCGATCGCTCCATTCTTGGCTATATGTTTTTCAC
CGTTCCCGGGGCCATTTTCAAAGACTCGTCGGTAAGATAAGATTGTGTCACTCGCTGTCTCTCTTCATTT
GTCGAAGAATGCTGAGGAATTTCGCGATGACGTCGGCGAGTATTTTGAAGAATGAGAATAATTTGTATTT
ATACGAAAATCAGTTAGTGGAATTTTCTACAAAAACATGTTATCTATAGATAATTTTGTTGCAAAATATG
TTGACTATGACAAAGATTGTATGTATATACCTTTAATGTATTCTCATTTTCTTATGTATTTATAATGGCA
ATGATGATACTGATGATATTTTAAGATGATGCCAGACCACAGGCTGATTTCTGCGTCTTTTGCCGAACGC
AGTGCATGTGCGGTTGTTGTTTTTTGGAATAGTTTCAATTTTCGGACTGTCCGCTTTGATTTCAGTTTCT
TGGCTTATTCAAAAAGCAAAGTAAAGCCAAAAAAGCGAGATGGCAATACCAAATGCGGCAAAACGGTAGT
GGAAGGAAAGGGGTGCGGGGCAGCGGAAGGAAGGGTGGGGCGGGGCGTGGCGGGGTCTGTGGCTGGGCGC
GACGTCACCGACGTTGGAGCCACTCCTTTGACCATGTGTGCGTGTGTGTATTATTCGTGTCTCGCCACTC
GCCGGTTGTTTTTTTCTTTTTATCTCGCTCTCTCTAGCGCCATCTCGTACGCATGCTCAACGCACCGCAT
GTTGCCGTGTCCTTTATGCGTCATTTTGGCTCGAAATAGGCAATTATTTAAACAAAGATTAGTCAACGAA
AACGCTAAAATAAATAAGTCTACAATATGGTTACTTATTGCCATGTGTGTGCAGCCAACGATAGCAACAA
AAGCAACAACACAGTGGCTTTCCCTCTTTCACTTTTTGTTTGCAAGCGCGTGCGAGCAAGACGGCACGAC
CGGCAAACGCAATTACGCTGACAAAGAGCAGACGAAGTTTTGGCCGAAAAACATCAAGGCGCCTGATACG
AATGCATTTGCAATAACAATTGCGATATTTAATATTGTTTATGAAGCTGTTTGACTTCAAAACACACAAA
AAAAAAAATAAAACAAATTATTTGAAAGAGAATTAGGAATCGGACAGCTTATCGTTACGGGCTAACAGCA
CACCGAGACGAAATAGCTTACCTGACGTCACAGCCTCTGGAAGAACTGCCGCCAAGCAGAGAGAGAGAGA
AAAAGAGGGAGAGCAGCTTAGACCGCATGTGCTTGTGTGTGAGGCGTCTCTCTCTTCGTCTCCTGTTTGC
GCAAACGCATAGACTGCACTGAGAAAATCGATTACCTATTTTTTATGAATGAATATTTGCACTATTACTA
TTCAAAACTATTAAGATAGCAATCACATTCAATAGCCAAATACTATACCACCTGAGCGATGCAACGAAAT
GATCAATTTGAGCAAAAATGCTGCATATTTAGGACGGCATCATTATAGAAATGCTTCTTGCTGTGTACTT
TTCTCTCGTCTGGCAGCTGTTTCGCCGTTATTGTTAAAACCGGCTTAAGTTAGGTGTGTTTTCTACGACT
AGTGATGCCCCTACTAGAAGATGTGTGTTGCACAAATGTCCCTGAATAACCAATTTGAAGTGCAGATAGC
AGTAAACGTAAGCTAATATGAATATTATTTAACTGTAATGTTTTAATATCGCTGGACATTACTAATAAAC
CCACTATAAACACATGTACATATGTATGTTTTGGCATACAATGAGTAGTTGGGGAAAAAATGTGTAAAAG
CACCGTGACCATCACAGCATAAAGATAACCAGCTGAAGTATCGAATATGAGTAACCCCCAAATTGAATCA
CATGCCGCAACTGATAGGACCCATGGAAGTACACTCTTCATGGCGATATACAAGACACACACAAGCACGA
ACACCCAGTTGCGGAGGAAATTCTCCGTAAATGAAAACCCAATCGGCGAACAATTCATACCCATATATGG
TAAAAGTTTTGAACGCGACTTGAGAGCGGAGAGCATTGCGGCTGATAAGGTTTTAGCGCTAAGCGGGCTT
TATAAAACGGGCTGCGGGACCAGTTTTCATATCACTACCGTTTGAGTTCTTGTGCTGTGTGGATACTCCT
CCCGACACAAAGCCGCTCCATCAGCCAGCAGTCGTCTAATCCAGAGACCCCGGATCGGGGTACCAACATG
GTGAGCAAGGGCGAGGAGCTGTTCACCGGGGTGGTGCCCATCCTGGTCGAGCTGGACGGCGACGTAAACG
GCCACAAGTTCAGCGTGTCCGGCGAGGGCGAGGGCGATGCCACCTACGGCAAGCTGACCCTGAAGTTCAT
CTGCACCACCGGCAAGCTGCCCGTGCCCTGGCCCACCCTCGTGACCACCCTGACCTACGGCGTGCAGTGC
TTCAGCCGCTACCCCGACCACATGAAGCAGCACGACTTCTTCAAGTCCGCCATGCCCGAAGGCTACGTCC
AGGAGCGCACCATCTTCTTCAAGGACGACGGCAACTACAAGACCCGCGCCGAGGTGAAGTTCGAGGGCGA
CACCCTGGTGAACCGCATCGAGCTGAAGGGCATCGACTTCAAGGAGGACGGCAACATCCTGGGGCACAAG
CTGGAGTACAACTACAACAGCCACAACGTCTATATCATGGCCGACAAGCAGAAGAACGGCATCAAGGTGA
ACTTCAAGATCCGCCACAACATCGAGGACGGCAGCGTGCAGCTCGCCGACCACTACCAGCAGAACACCCC
CATCGGCGACGGCCCCGTGCTGCTGCCCGACAACCACTACCTGAGCACCCAGTCCGCCCTGAGCAAAGAC
CCCAACGAGAAGCGCGATCACATGGTCCTGCTGGAGTTCGTGACCGCCGCCGGGATCACTCTCGGCATGG
ACGAGCTGTACAAGCCAAGCTTGAATTCTATGAGCGGGGGATTACCGGAGTTGGGCTCCAAAATCAGCCT
CATTTCCAAGGCGGACATTGAGTACGAGGGCCGCCTGTACACGGTGGATCCGCAGGAGTGCACCATTGCG
CTCTCGAGTGTGCGATCCGCGGGTACAGAAGATCGGGACACCCAGTTCCAGATAGCGCCGCAATCGCAGA
TCTACGACTACATCCTCTTCCGTGGCTCGGACATCAAGGACATTCGCGTTGTCAACAACCACACGCTGCC
GCACCACAATGACCCGGCGATCATGCAGGCGCAGCTCGGCGGCCGCTCGAGTCTAGAGGGCCCGCGGTTC
GAAGGTAAGCCTATCCCTAACCCTCTCCTCGGTCTCGATTCTACGCGTACCGGTCATCATCACCATCACC
ATTGAGTTTAAACCCGCTGATCAGCCTCGACTGTGCCTTCTAAGGCCTGAGCTCGCTGATCAGCCTCGAT
CGAGGATCCAGACATGATAAGATACATTGATGAGTTTGGACAAACCACAACTAGAATGCAGTGAAAAAAA
TGCTTTATTTGTGAAATTTGTGATGCTATTGCTTTATTTGTAACCATTATAAGCTGCAATAAACAAGTTA
ACAACAACAATTGCATTCATTTTATGTTTCAGGTTCAGGGGGAGGTGTGGGAGGTTTTTTAAAGCAAGTA
AAACCTCTACAAATGTGGTATGGCTGATTATGATCAGTCGACCGATGCCCTTGAGAGCCTTCAACCCAGT
CAGCTCCTTCCGGTGGGCGCGGGGCATGACTATCGTCGCCGCACTTATGACTGTCTTCTTTATCATGCAA
CTCGTAGGACAGGTGCCGGCAGCGCTCTGGGTCATTTTCGGCGAGGACCGCTTTCGCTGGAGCGCGACGA
TGATCGGCCTGTCGCTTGCGGTATTCGGAATCTTGCACGCCCTCGCTCAAGCCTTCGTCACTGGTCCCGC
CACCAAACGTTTCGGCGAGAAGCAGGCCATTATCGCCGGCATGGCGGCCGACGCGCTGGGCTACGTCTTG
CTGGCGTTCGCGACGCGAGGCTGGATGGCCTTCCCCATTATGATTCTTCTCGCTTCCGGCGGCATCGGGA
TGCCCGCGTTGCAGGCCATGCTGTCCAGGCAGGTAGATGACGACCATCAGGGACAGCTTCAAGGATCGCT
CGCGGCTCTTACCAGCCAGCAAAAGGCCAGGAACCGTAAAAAGGCCGCGTTGCTGGCGTTTTTCCATAGG
CTCCGCCCCCCTGACGAGCATCACAAAAATCGACGCTCAAGTCAGAGGTGGCGAAACCCGACAGGACTAT
AAAGATACCAGGCGTTTCCCCCTGGAAGCTCCCTCGTGCGCTCTCCTGTTCCGACCCTGCCGCTTACCGG
ATACCTGTCCGCCTTTCTCCCTTCGGGAAGCGTGGCGCTTTCTCAATGCTCACGCTGTAGGTATCTCAGT
TCGGTGTAGGTCGTTCGCTCCAAGCTGGGCTGTGTGCACGAACCCCCCGTTCAGCCCGACCGCTGCGCCT
TATCCGGTAACTATCGTCTTGAGTCCAACCCGGTAAGACACGACTTATCGCCACTGGCAGCAGCCACTGG
TAACAGGATTAGCAGAGCGAGGTATGTAGGCGGTGCTACAGAGTTCTTGAAGTGGTGGCCTAACTACGGC
TACACTAGAAGGACAGTATTTGGTATCTGCGCTCTGCTGAAGCCAGTTACCTTCGGAAAAAGAGTTGGTA
GCTCTTGATCCGGCAAACAAACCACCGCTGGTAGCGGTGGTTTTTTTGTTTGCAAGCAGCAGATTACGCG
CAGAAAAAAAGGATCTCAAGAAGATCCTTTGATCTTTTCTACGGGGTCTGACGCTCAGTGGAACGAAAAC
TCACGTTAAGGGATTTTGGTCATGAGATTATCAAAAAGGATCTTCACCTAGATCCTTTTAAATTAAAAAT
GAAGTTTTAAATCAATCTAAAGTATATATGAGTAAACTTGGTCTGACAGTTACCAATGCTTAATCAGTGA
GGCACCTATCTCAGCGATCTGTCTATTTCGTTCATCCATAGTTGCCTGACTCCCCGTCGTGTAGATAACT
ACGATACGGGAGGGCTTACCATCTGGCCCCAGTGCTGCAATGATACCGCGAGACCCACGCTCACCGGCTC
CAGATTTATCAGCAATAAACCAGCCAGCCGGAAGGGCCGAGCGCAGAAGTGGTCCTGCAACTTTATCCGC
CTCCATCCAGTCTATTAATTGTTGCCGGGAAGCTAGAGTAAGTAGTTCGCCAGTTAATAGTTTGCGCAAC
GTTGTTGCCATTGCTGCAGGCATCGTGGTGTCACGCTCGTCGTTTGGTATGGCTTCATTCAGCTCCGGTT
CCCAACGATCAAGGCGAGTTACATGATCCCCCATGTTGTGCAAAAAAGCGGTTAGCTCCTTCGGTCCTCC
GATCGTTGTCAGAAGTAAGTTGGCCGCAGTGTTATCACTCATGGTTATGGCAGCACTGCATAATTCTCTT
ACTGTCATGCCATCCGTAAGATGCTTTTCTGTGACTGGTGAGTACTCAACCAAGTCATTCTGAGAATAGT
GTATGCGGCGACCGAGTTGCTCTTGCCCGGCGTCAACACGGGATAATACCGCGCCACATAGCAGAACTTT
AAAAGTGCTCATCATTGGAAAACGTTCTTCGGGGCGAAAACTCTCAAGGATCTTACCGCTGTTGAGATCC
AGTTCGATGTAACCCACTCGTGCACCCAACTGATCTTCAGCATCTTTTACTTTCACCAGCGTTTCTGGGT
GAGCAAAAACAGGAAGGCAAAATGCCGCAAAAAAGGGAATAAGGGCGACACGGAAATGTTGAATACTCAT
ACTCTTCCTTTTTCAATATTATTGAAGCATTTATCAGGGTTATTGTCTCATGAGCGGATACATATTTGAA
TGTATTTAGAAAAATAAACAAATAGGGGTTCCGCGCACATTTCCCCGAAAAGTGCCACCTGACGTCTAAG
AAACCATTATTATCATGACATTAACCTATAAAAATAGGCGTATCACGAGGCCCTTTCGT
Features (pLannotate 1.2.2; 10 found; start..end, strand, type, name):
     56..2568    +  promoter       Ac5 promoter: Drosophila melanogaster actin 5C promoter
   2588..3304    +  CDS            EGFP: EGFP is a basic (constitutively fluorescent) green fluorescent protein published in 1996, derived from Aequorea victoria. It is reported to be a rapidly-maturing weak dimer with moderate acid sensitivity.
   3320..3622    +  CDS            LSM14B (fragment): LS14B_HUMAN - Also known as C20orf40 From Homo sapiens (Human).
   3644..3685    +  CDS            V5 tag: epitope tag from simian virus 5
   3785..3919    -  polyA_signal   SV40 poly(A) signal: SV40 polyadenylation signal
   3942..4026    -  CDS            large T antigen (fragment): large T antigen from SV40 (simian virus 40)
   4027..4497    +  CDS            TcR (fragment): tetracycline efflux protein; tet; confers resistance to tetracycline
   4541..5129    -  rep_origin     ori: high-copy-number ColE1/pMB1/pBR322/pUC origin of replication
   5300..6160    -  CDS            AmpR: β-lactamase; bla; confers resistance to ampicillin, carbenicillin, and related antibiotics
   6161..6265    -  promoter       AmpR promoter: bla
