[The description below was written by a language model from this plasmid's Addgene catalogue record and pLannotate feature annotations shown in this document.]
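Description:
pAc5.1B-EGFP-DmTral-LSm-R21EF44A-V5His6_C is an insect-cell expression plasmid of about 6.4 kb. The catalogue lists the backbone as unknown, although the name points to a pAc5.1-type vector. It is propagated in E. coli through a ColE1/pUC-family origin and selected with ampicillin via the bla gene and its promoter. The record lists it as low copy, even though this origin type is usually annotated as high copy. No selectable marker for insect cells is annotated, so the layout fits expression by transfection rather than drug selection. Short annotated fragments of a tetracycline resistance gene and SV40 large T antigen appear to be non-functional backbone remnants.

The expression cassette is driven by the Drosophila melanogaster actin 5C promoter, a strong constitutive promoter in fly cells. It is followed by an EGFP coding sequence and then a roughly 300 nt insert, giving an N-terminally EGFP-tagged fusion. The automated annotation labels this insert as a fragment of human LSM14B. That label reflects homology: according to the catalogue, the insert is the LSm domain of Drosophila Trailer Hitch (Tral, the fly LSm14/Scd6 family member). It carries the substitutions R21E and F44A, plus one silent change relative to the reference sequence. A V5 epitope is annotated downstream, and the name also indicates a His6 tag, though the feature table does not list it and the record does not say whether these tags are in frame with the insert. An SV40 polyadenylation signal ends the cassette.

The associated study examined how Tral and EDC3 associate with DCP1 and Me31B in distinct protein complexes. This suggests the construct serves as a mutant LSm domain for testing such interactions or localisation in Drosophila cells, though the record does not state the specific effect of the mutations.
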