Addgene plasmid #146051: pAc5.1B-EGFP-DmTral-LSm-R21EF44A-V5His6_C
Purpose: Insect Expression of DmTral-LSm-R21EF44A
Depositing lab: Elisa Izaurralde. Depositing organization: Max Planck Institute for Developmental Biology. Publication: Similar modes of interaction enable Trailer Hitch and EDC3 to associate with DCP1 and Me31B in distinct protein complexes. Tritschler F, Eulalio A, Helms S, Schmidt S, Coles M, Weichenrieder O, Izaurralde E, Truffault V. Mol Cell Biol. 2008 Nov . 28(21):6695-708. 10.1128/MCB.00759-08 PubMed 18765641.
Backbone
  Vector backbone: Unknown
  Vector type: Insect Expression
Growth in bacteria
  Bacterial resistance: Ampicillin, 100 μg/mL
  Growth temperature: 37°C
  Growth strain: DH5alpha
  Copy number: Low Copy
Gene/Insert
  Gene/Insert name: DmTral-LSm-R21EF44A (alt names: Trailer Hitch; Dm LSm27)
  Species: D. melanogaster (fly)
  Mutation: one silent mutation A198C compared to the sequence given by: NCBI:NM_140328.4 or UniProt Q9VTZ0.
  Entrez Gene: tral (a.k.a. Dmel_CG10686, BEST:GH08269, CG10686, DmLSm15, Dmel\CG10686, LSm15, Lsm15, Scd6p, TRAL, Tral, anon-EST:Posey139, anon-WO0172774.89, anon-WO02059370.24, p67, p70)
  Cloning method: Unknown
Terms and licenses: Academic/Nonprofit Terms; Industry Terms: Not Available to Industry
Depositor comments: Plasmids from this collection were made available to the research community and donated after the lab closed. Please note that the sequence provided by the depositing laboratory may be theoretical/predicted or based on Sanger sequencing results. There may be discrepancies between sequencing results obtained by Addgene and the depositor sequence. If an Addgene verified sequence is not available, please contact before placing your order to request that our lab fully sequence the plasmid.
How to cite: pAc5.1B-EGFP-DmTral-LSm-R21EF44A-V5His6_C was a gift from Elisa Izaurralde (Addgene plasmid # 146051 ; http://n2t.net/addgene:146051 ; RRID:Addgene_146051)
